Addgene plasmid #146424: pAc5.1B-lambdaN-HA-DmAGO1-PAZ9-siRNAres_G
Purpose: Insect Expression of DmAGO1-PAZ9-siRNAres
Depositing lab: Elisa Izaurralde. Depositing organization: Max Planck Institute for Developmental Biology. Publication: A C-terminal silencing domain in GW182 is essential for miRNA function. Eulalio A, Helms S, Fritzsch C, Fauser M, Izaurralde E. RNA. 2009 Jun;15(6):1067-77. doi: 10.1261/rna.1605509. Epub 2009 Apr 21. PubMed 19383769.
Backbone
  Vector backbone: Unknown
  Vector type: Insect Expression
Growth in bacteria
  Bacterial resistance: Ampicillin, 100 μg/mL
  Growth temperature: 37°C
  Growth strain: DH5alpha
  Copy number: Low Copy
Gene/Insert
  Gene/Insert name: DmAGO1-PAZ9-siRNAres
  Species: D. melanogaster (fly)
  Mutation: variation with 2 non silent mutations V315A and H913R compared to the sequence given by NCBI:NM_166020.1
  Entrez Gene: AGO1 (a.k.a. Dmel_CG6671, AGO-1, Ago, Ago-1, Ago1, Agp1, CG6671, Dm Ago1, DmAgo1, Dmel\CG6671, MRE20, ago-1, ago1, ago1-1, anon-WO0257455.29, argonaute1, dAGO1, dAgo1, dmAgo1, l(2)04845, l(2)4845, l(2)k00208, l(2)k08121)
  Cloning method: Unknown
Terms and licenses: Academic/Nonprofit Terms; Industry Terms: Not Available to Industry
Depositor comments: Plasmids from this collection were made available to the research community and donated after the lab closed. Please note that the sequence provided by the depositing laboratory may be theoretical/predicted or based on Sanger sequencing results. There may be discrepancies between sequencing results obtained by Addgene and the depositor sequence. If an Addgene verified sequence is not available, please contact before placing your order to request that our lab fully sequence the plasmid.
How to cite: pAc5.1B-lambdaN-HA-DmAGO1-PAZ9-siRNAres_G was a gift from Elisa Izaurralde (Addgene plasmid # 146424 ; http://n2t.net/addgene:146424 ; RRID:Addgene_146424)
