[The description below was written by a language model from this plasmid's Addgene catalogue record and pLannotate feature annotations shown in this document.]
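Description:
pAc5.1B-lambdaN-HA-DmAGO1-PAZ9-siRNAres_G is an 8.4 kb insect expression plasmid for producing a tagged, mutant form of Drosophila melanogaster Argonaute 1 (AGO1) in fly cells. The catalogue lists the backbone as unknown, although the name and annotated features point to a pAc5.1-type vector. The Drosophila actin 5C (Ac5) promoter provides strong constitutive transcription, and an SV40 polyadenylation signal lies downstream of the coding region. In bacteria the plasmid is maintained through a ColE1/pUC-type origin and selected with ampicillin via β-lactamase under its own promoter. The record lists it as low copy despite the origin annotation. A short tetracycline-resistance fragment and a piece of SV40 large T antigen sequence are backbone remnants rather than functional genes.

The open reading frame begins with a fragment of the bacteriophage lambda N protein, the peptide that binds boxB RNA hairpins, followed by an HA epitope and then the AGO1 coding sequence. The automated annotation labels this region as rat Ago2 by homology, but the catalogue identifies it as fly AGO1. A V5 tag sequence from the vector sits downstream of the insert, and the record does not say whether it is translated in frame. The insert carries two non-silent differences from the reference sequence, V315A and H913R. The name also indicates a "PAZ9" variant, presumably altering the PAZ domain, and an siRNA-resistant version of the coding sequence, but the exact changes are not described. Such a design suits tethering assays, in which lambdaN recruits the protein to boxB-containing reporter mRNAs. It also suits complementation experiments, in which endogenous AGO1 is depleted by RNAi while the resistant transgene is still expressed. Both uses fit the associated work on miRNA-mediated silencing.
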