Features (pLannotate 1.2.2; 11 found; start..end, strand, type, name):
     56..2568    +  promoter       Ac5 promoter: Drosophila melanogaster actin 5C promoter
   2589..2654    +  CDS            N (fragment): REGN_LAMBD - Experimental evidence at protein level: Swiss-Prot protein existence level 1. Plays a role as a transcriptional antitermination factor that allows the virus to initiate its lytic phase. Activates expression of the delayed viral early genes by modifying host RNA polymerase (RNAP) into a form that is resistant to termination signals. This antitermination function requires the host NusA protein which serves to stabilize the interaction between antitermination protein N and host RNA polymerase. From Escherichia phage lambda (Bacteriophage lambda).
   2685..2711    +  CDS            3xHA (fragment): three tandem HA epitope tags
   3060..5663    +  CDS            Ago2: AGO2_RAT - Also known as Eif2c2. Experimental evidence at protein level: Swiss-Prot protein existence level 1. Required for RNA-mediated gene silencing (RNAi) by the RNA- induced silencing complex (RISC). The 'minimal RISC' appears to include AGO2 bound to a short guide RNA such as a microRNA (miRNA) or short interfering RNA (siRNA). These guide RNAs direct RISC to complementary mRNAs that are targets for RISC-mediated gene silencing. The precise mechanism of gene silencing depends on the degree of complementarity between the miRNA or siRNA and its target. Binding of RISC to a perfectly comple
   5695..5736    +  CDS            V5 tag: epitope tag from simian virus 5
   5836..5970    -  polyA_signal   SV40 poly(A) signal: SV40 polyadenylation signal
   5993..6077    -  CDS            large T antigen (fragment): large T antigen from SV40 (simian virus 40)
   6078..6548    +  CDS            TcR (fragment): tetracycline efflux protein; tet; confers resistance to tetracycline
   6592..7180    -  rep_origin     ori: high-copy-number ColE1/pMB1/pBR322/pUC origin of replication
   7351..8211    -  CDS            AmpR: β-lactamase; bla; confers resistance to ampicillin, carbenicillin, and related antibiotics
   8212..8316    -  promoter       AmpR promoter: bla
>Addgene plasmid #146424 | pAc5.1B-lambdaN-HA-DmAGO1-PAZ9-siRNAres_G | depositor full sequence | sequence record 288869 | Full Sequence
CTTCAAGGAATTAATTCTATATTCTAAAAACACAAATGATACTTCTAAAAAAAATCATGAATGGCATCAA
CTCTGAATCAAATCTTTGCAGATGCACCTACTTCTCATTTCCACTGTCACATCATTTTTCCAGATCTCGC
TGCCTGTTATGTGGCCCACAAACCAAGACACGTTTTATGGCCATTAAAGCTGGCTGATCGTCGCCAAACA
CCAAATACATATCAATATGTACATTCGAGAAAGAAGCGATCAAAGAAGCGTCTTCGGGCGAGTAGGAGAA
TGCGGAGGAGAAGGAGAACGAGCTGATCTAGTATCTCTCCACAATCCAATGCCAACTGACCAACTGGCCA
TATTCGGAGCAATTTGAAGCCAATTTCCATCGCCTGGCGATCGCTCCATTCTTGGCTATATGTTTTTCAC
CGTTCCCGGGGCCATTTTCAAAGACTCGTCGGTAAGATAAGATTGTGTCACTCGCTGTCTCTCTTCATTT
GTCGAAGAATGCTGAGGAATTTCGCGATGACGTCGGCGAGTATTTTGAAGAATGAGAATAATTTGTATTT
ATACGAAAATCAGTTAGTGGAATTTTCTACAAAAACATGTTATCTATAGATAATTTTGTTGCAAAATATG
TTGACTATGACAAAGATTGTATGTATATACCTTTAATGTATTCTCATTTTCTTATGTATTTATAATGGCA
ATGATGATACTGATGATATTTTAAGATGATGCCAGACCACAGGCTGATTTCTGCGTCTTTTGCCGAACGC
AGTGCATGTGCGGTTGTTGTTTTTTGGAATAGTTTCAATTTTCGGACTGTCCGCTTTGATTTCAGTTTCT
TGGCTTATTCAAAAAGCAAAGTAAAGCCAAAAAAGCGAGATGGCAATACCAAATGCGGCAAAACGGTAGT
GGAAGGAAAGGGGTGCGGGGCAGCGGAAGGAAGGGTGGGGCGGGGCGTGGCGGGGTCTGTGGCTGGGCGC
GACGTCACCGACGTTGGAGCCACTCCTTTGACCATGTGTGCGTGTGTGTATTATTCGTGTCTCGCCACTC
GCCGGTTGTTTTTTTCTTTTTATCTCGCTCTCTCTAGCGCCATCTCGTACGCATGCTCAACGCACCGCAT
GTTGCCGTGTCCTTTATGCGTCATTTTGGCTCGAAATAGGCAATTATTTAAACAAAGATTAGTCAACGAA
AACGCTAAAATAAATAAGTCTACAATATGGTTACTTATTGCCATGTGTGTGCAGCCAACGATAGCAACAA
AAGCAACAACACAGTGGCTTTCCCTCTTTCACTTTTTGTTTGCAAGCGCGTGCGAGCAAGACGGCACGAC
CGGCAAACGCAATTACGCTGACAAAGAGCAGACGAAGTTTTGGCCGAAAAACATCAAGGCGCCTGATACG
AATGCATTTGCAATAACAATTGCGATATTTAATATTGTTTATGAAGCTGTTTGACTTCAAAACACACAAA
AAAAAAAATAAAACAAATTATTTGAAAGAGAATTAGGAATCGGACAGCTTATCGTTACGGGCTAACAGCA
CACCGAGACGAAATAGCTTACCTGACGTCACAGCCTCTGGAAGAACTGCCGCCAAGCAGAGAGAGAGAGA
AAAAGAGGGAGAGCAGCTTAGACCGCATGTGCTTGTGTGTGAGGCGTCTCTCTCTTCGTCTCCTGTTTGC
GCAAACGCATAGACTGCACTGAGAAAATCGATTACCTATTTTTTATGAATGAATATTTGCACTATTACTA
TTCAAAACTATTAAGATAGCAATCACATTCAATAGCCAAATACTATACCACCTGAGCGATGCAACGAAAT
GATCAATTTGAGCAAAAATGCTGCATATTTAGGACGGCATCATTATAGAAATGCTTCTTGCTGTGTACTT
TTCTCTCGTCTGGCAGCTGTTTCGCCGTTATTGTTAAAACCGGCTTAAGTTAGGTGTGTTTTCTACGACT
AGTGATGCCCCTACTAGAAGATGTGTGTTGCACAAATGTCCCTGAATAACCAATTTGAAGTGCAGATAGC
AGTAAACGTAAGCTAATATGAATATTATTTAACTGTAATGTTTTAATATCGCTGGACATTACTAATAAAC
CCACTATAAACACATGTACATATGTATGTTTTGGCATACAATGAGTAGTTGGGGAAAAAATGTGTAAAAG
CACCGTGACCATCACAGCATAAAGATAACCAGCTGAAGTATCGAATATGAGTAACCCCCAAATTGAATCA
CATGCCGCAACTGATAGGACCCATGGAAGTACACTCTTCATGGCGATATACAAGACACACACAAGCACGA
ACACCCAGTTGCGGAGGAAATTCTCCGTAAATGAAAACCCAATCGGCGAACAATTCATACCCATATATGG
TAAAAGTTTTGAACGCGACTTGAGAGCGGAGAGCATTGCGGCTGATAAGGTTTTAGCGCTAAGCGGGCTT
TATAAAACGGGCTGCGGGACCAGTTTTCATATCACTACCGTTTGAGTTCTTGTGCTGTGTGGATACTCCT
CCCGACACAAAGCCGCTCCATCAGCCAGCAGTCGTCTAATCCAGAGACCCCGGATCGGGGTACCCAACAT
GGACGCACAAACACGACGACGTGAGCGTCGCGCTGAGAAACAAGCTCAATGGAAAGCTGCAAACGGTGGA
TCTCCTCCAAGCTTGAATTCTATGTACCCATACGATGTTCCAGATTACGCTATGTCCACGGAGCGTGAGC
TGGCTCCCGGTGGGCCAGCTCAGCTCCATCCGCACACGCTGCCGCTGACTTTTCCGGATCTCCAGATGAC
CTCCACCGTGGGCATCATTGGGAAAGTCTACGAGTCACAGTGGACCCCCTCGCCCACTCGGCCTCAGAGT
CCCTCTCAGGCGCAGACTAGCTTCGACACGCTCACATCACCACCAGCGCCCGGCTCGTCGGTCAATCCCA
CCGCCGTCACCAGCCCAAGTGCCCAGAATGTGGCCGCTGGTGGAGCAACTGTGGCCGGTGCAGCAGCAAC
TGCCGCCCAGGTGGCCTCCGCCTTGGGTGCCACCACCGGCAGCGTGACGCCAGCAATTGCCACCGCAACG
CCAGCCACGCAGCCGGATATGCCCGTCTTTACGTGTCCACGACGCCCGAATCTCGGACGAGAGGGTCGCC
CGATTGTGCTGCGCGCCAATCACTTCCAGGTGACAATGCCGCGTGGCTATGTGCATCACTATGACATCAA
TATACAGCCGGACAAGTGTCCGCGAAAGGTGAACCGTGAGATTATCGAGACTATGGTGCATGCCTATAGC
AAGATCTTCGGAGTGCTCAAGCCGGTGTTCGATGGTCGCAACAATCTGTATACCCGCGATCCCCTGCCCA
TTGGCAACGAGCGTCTAGAGCTGGAGGTTACTCTACCCGGCGAGGGCAAAGATCGAATCTTTCGCGTGAC
GATCAAGTGGCAGGCTCAGGTCTCGCTCTTCAATTTGGAGGAAGCTCTCGAAGGCCGCACGCGGCAGATA
CCCTATGATGCCATTTTGGCGCTCGATGTGGTCATGCGCCATCTGCCCAGCATGACGTACACGCCAGTGG
GACGTAGCTTCTTCAGTTCCCCGGAGGGTTACTACCATCCCCTGGGTGGTGGACGCGAGGTTTGGTTCGG
TTTCCATCAGAGCGCAAGGCCCTCGCAGTGGAAGATGATGCTCAATATCGATGTCTCGGCCACCGCTTTC
TACAAGGCTCAACCAGTCATTGACTTCATGTGCGAGGTGCTGGACATTCGCGACATCAACGAGCAGCGCA
AACCGCTCACCGATTCGCAGCGCGTCAAGTTCACCAAAGAAATTAAAGGCCTGAAGATCGAGATCACCCA
CTGCGGCCAGATGCGTGCCGCGGCTCGTGTGTGCAACGTCACTCGCCGCCCCGCTCAGATGCAATCAGCC
CCATTGCAGCTGGAGAACGGACAGACCGTAGAGTGCACCGTGGCCAAGGCCGGCCTGGACAAGTACCGCA
TGAAATTGCGCTACCCGCACTTGCCCTGCCTGCAGGTTGGCCAAGAGCACAAGCACGCGGCCGCGCCTCT
AGAGGTGTGCAACATTGTGGCCGGACAGCGGTGCATTAAAAAGCTGACCGATATGCAGACGTCGACCATG
ATCAAGGCCACAGCTCGTTCAGCTCCGGATCGTGAGCGTGAGATTAACAACTTGGTAAAGCGCGCCGACT
TCAACAACGATTCGTATGTGCAAGAGTTTGGCCTGACCATCTCCAATTCGATGATGGAGGTACGAGGACG
CGTCTTGCCTCCTCCCAAGCTTCAGTATGGGGGACGTGTGTCTACCGGCCTCACCGGCCAGCAGCTGTTC
CCGCCACAGAACAAGGTGAGCTTGGCCTCGCCCAACCAGGGTGTATGGGATATGCGAGGCAAGCAGTTCT
TCACTGGCGTCGAGATCCGCATCTGGGCCATCGCCTGTTTTGCCCCACAGCGCACGGTGCGCGAGGATGC
GCTGCGTAATTTCACCCAGCAGCTGCAGAAGATCTCAAACGATGCAGGCATGCCGATAATTGGACAGCCG
TGCTTCTGTAAGTACGCCACCGGGCCGGATCAAGTGGAACCCATGTTCCGTTACCTGAAGATCACCTTCC
CCGGCCTGCAACTCGTCGTGGTTGTGCTGCCCGGCAAGACTCCAGTATACGCCGAGGTGAAGCGTGTAGG
TGACACCGTTCTGGGTATGGCCACCCAGTGTGTGCAGGCCAAGAACGTGAACAAGACATCGCCACAGACG
CTCTCTAATCTGTGTCTGAAGATCAACGTCAAGTTGGGCGGCATCAATTCAATTCTGGTCCCCTCCATTC
GGCCAAAGGTCTTCAATGAGCCGGTCATCTTTTTGGGTGCCGATGTGACACACCCACCAGCTGGCGACAA
CAAGAAACCATCGATTGCCGCCGTCGTGGGCTCCATGGATGCCCATCCATCGCGGTATGCCGCCACCGTT
CGCGTACAGCAGCACCGACAGGAGATCATCCAGGAGCTGAGCAGCATGGTGCGCGAGCTGTTGATCATGT
TCTACAAGTCGACGGGCGGCTACAAGCCCCACCGCATCATACTCTATCGTGACGGAGTCTCCGAGGGACA
ATTCCCACATGTCCTGCAACACGAATTGACCGCCATTCGCGAGGCCTGCATTAAGCTAGAGCCAGAGTAT
CGGCCGGGCATCACATTCATTGTGGTGCAGAAGCGCCATCACACTCGACTCTTCTGCGCGGAGAAGAAGG
AGCAGAGCGGCAAATCGGGCAATATTCCCGCAGGCACCACCGTCGATGTGGGCATCACACATCCCACCGA
ATTTGATTTCTATCTATGCAGCCATCAGGGCATCCAGGGCACCAGTCGCCCCTCGCACTACCACGTTCTG
TGGGACGACAATCACTTTGACTCGGACGAGCTGCAGTGCCTCACGTATCAGCTATGCCGTACGTACGTGC
GCTGCACCCGATCCGTCAGTATACCGGCGCCAGCCTACTACGCCCATTTAGTGGCCTTCCGTGCCAGATA
TCATCTGGTGGAGAAGGAGCACGATTCGGGCGAGGGTTCGCACCAGAGCGGCTGCTCAGAGGATCGTACG
CCAGGTGCCATGGCCAGGGCCATCACTGTGCACGCGGATACCAAGAAGGTCATGTACTTTGCCTAACTCG
AGTCTAGAGGGCCCGCGGTTCGAAGGTAAGCCTATCCCTAACCCTCTCCTCGGTCTCGATTCTACGCGTA
CCGGTCATCATCACCATCACCATTGAGTTTAAACCCGCTGATCAGCCTCGACTGTGCCTTCTAAGGCCTG
AGCTCGCTGATCAGCCTCGATCGAGGATCCAGACATGATAAGATACATTGATGAGTTTGGACAAACCACA
ACTAGAATGCAGTGAAAAAAATGCTTTATTTGTGAAATTTGTGATGCTATTGCTTTATTTGTAACCATTA
TAAGCTGCAATAAACAAGTTAACAACAACAATTGCATTCATTTTATGTTTCAGGTTCAGGGGGAGGTGTG
GGAGGTTTTTTAAAGCAAGTAAAACCTCTACAAATGTGGTATGGCTGATTATGATCAGTCGACCGATGCC
CTTGAGAGCCTTCAACCCAGTCAGCTCCTTCCGGTGGGCGCGGGGCATGACTATCGTCGCCGCACTTATG
ACTGTCTTCTTTATCATGCAACTCGTAGGACAGGTGCCGGCAGCGCTCTGGGTCATTTTCGGCGAGGACC
GCTTTCGCTGGAGCGCGACGATGATCGGCCTGTCGCTTGCGGTATTCGGAATCTTGCACGCCCTCGCTCA
AGCCTTCGTCACTGGTCCCGCCACCAAACGTTTCGGCGAGAAGCAGGCCATTATCGCCGGCATGGCGGCC
GACGCGCTGGGCTACGTCTTGCTGGCGTTCGCGACGCGAGGCTGGATGGCCTTCCCCATTATGATTCTTC
TCGCTTCCGGCGGCATCGGGATGCCCGCGTTGCAGGCCATGCTGTCCAGGCAGGTAGATGACGACCATCA
GGGACAGCTTCAAGGATCGCTCGCGGCTCTTACCAGCCAGCAAAAGGCCAGGAACCGTAAAAAGGCCGCG
TTGCTGGCGTTTTTCCATAGGCTCCGCCCCCCTGACGAGCATCACAAAAATCGACGCTCAAGTCAGAGGT
GGCGAAACCCGACAGGACTATAAAGATACCAGGCGTTTCCCCCTGGAAGCTCCCTCGTGCGCTCTCCTGT
TCCGACCCTGCCGCTTACCGGATACCTGTCCGCCTTTCTCCCTTCGGGAAGCGTGGCGCTTTCTCAATGC
TCACGCTGTAGGTATCTCAGTTCGGTGTAGGTCGTTCGCTCCAAGCTGGGCTGTGTGCACGAACCCCCCG
TTCAGCCCGACCGCTGCGCCTTATCCGGTAACTATCGTCTTGAGTCCAACCCGGTAAGACACGACTTATC
GCCACTGGCAGCAGCCACTGGTAACAGGATTAGCAGAGCGAGGTATGTAGGCGGTGCTACAGAGTTCTTG
AAGTGGTGGCCTAACTACGGCTACACTAGAAGGACAGTATTTGGTATCTGCGCTCTGCTGAAGCCAGTTA
CCTTCGGAAAAAGAGTTGGTAGCTCTTGATCCGGCAAACAAACCACCGCTGGTAGCGGTGGTTTTTTTGT
TTGCAAGCAGCAGATTACGCGCAGAAAAAAAGGATCTCAAGAAGATCCTTTGATCTTTTCTACGGGGTCT
GACGCTCAGTGGAACGAAAACTCACGTTAAGGGATTTTGGTCATGAGATTATCAAAAAGGATCTTCACCT
AGATCCTTTTAAATTAAAAATGAAGTTTTAAATCAATCTAAAGTATATATGAGTAAACTTGGTCTGACAG
TTACCAATGCTTAATCAGTGAGGCACCTATCTCAGCGATCTGTCTATTTCGTTCATCCATAGTTGCCTGA
CTCCCCGTCGTGTAGATAACTACGATACGGGAGGGCTTACCATCTGGCCCCAGTGCTGCAATGATACCGC
GAGACCCACGCTCACCGGCTCCAGATTTATCAGCAATAAACCAGCCAGCCGGAAGGGCCGAGCGCAGAAG
TGGTCCTGCAACTTTATCCGCCTCCATCCAGTCTATTAATTGTTGCCGGGAAGCTAGAGTAAGTAGTTCG
CCAGTTAATAGTTTGCGCAACGTTGTTGCCATTGCTGCAGGCATCGTGGTGTCACGCTCGTCGTTTGGTA
TGGCTTCATTCAGCTCCGGTTCCCAACGATCAAGGCGAGTTACATGATCCCCCATGTTGTGCAAAAAAGC
GGTTAGCTCCTTCGGTCCTCCGATCGTTGTCAGAAGTAAGTTGGCCGCAGTGTTATCACTCATGGTTATG
GCAGCACTGCATAATTCTCTTACTGTCATGCCATCCGTAAGATGCTTTTCTGTGACTGGTGAGTACTCAA
CCAAGTCATTCTGAGAATAGTGTATGCGGCGACCGAGTTGCTCTTGCCCGGCGTCAACACGGGATAATAC
CGCGCCACATAGCAGAACTTTAAAAGTGCTCATCATTGGAAAACGTTCTTCGGGGCGAAAACTCTCAAGG
ATCTTACCGCTGTTGAGATCCAGTTCGATGTAACCCACTCGTGCACCCAACTGATCTTCAGCATCTTTTA
CTTTCACCAGCGTTTCTGGGTGAGCAAAAACAGGAAGGCAAAATGCCGCAAAAAAGGGAATAAGGGCGAC
ACGGAAATGTTGAATACTCATACTCTTCCTTTTTCAATATTATTGAAGCATTTATCAGGGTTATTGTCTC
ATGAGCGGATACATATTTGAATGTATTTAGAAAAATAAACAAATAGGGGTTCCGCGCACATTTCCCCGAA
AAGTGCCACCTGACGTCTAAGAAACCATTATTATCATGACATTAACCTATAAAAATAGGCGTATCACGAG
GCCCTTTCGT
